>Addgene plasmid #52539 | pBT305_pBS-U-attPx3-FRT5-pSV40-Neo-pA-PL-FRT5 | depositor full sequence | sequence record 82318 | pBT305_pBS-U-attPx3-FRT5-pSV40-Neo-pA-PL-FRT5 sequence 5114 bps
CACCTAAATTGTAAGCGTTAATATTTTGTTAAAATTCGCGTTAAATTTTTGTTAAATCAGCTCATTTTTT
AACCAATAGGCCGAAATCGGCAAAATCCCTTATAAATCAAAAGAATAGACCGAGATAGGGT
[37 nt withheld, positions 132-168]
AAAGAACGTGGACTCCAACGTCAAAGG
[49 nt withheld, positions 196-244]
T
[91 nt withheld, positions 246-336]
G
[124 nt withheld, positions 338-461]
CCCATTCGCCATTCAGGCTGCGCAACTGTTGGGAAGGGCGATCGGTGCGGGCCTCTTCGCTATTACGCCA
GCTGGCGAAAGGGGGATGTGCTGCAAGGCGATTAAGTTGGGTAACGCCAGGGTTTTCCCAGTCACGACGT
TGTAAAACGACGGCCAGTGAATTGTAATACGACTCACTATAGGGCGAATTGGGTACAGGCGCGCCCCTTA
CTAGGCGGCCGCGAAGTTCCTATACCTTTTGAAGAATAGGAACTTCGGAATAGGAACTTCTCTAGGACGT
CTTAATTGTTAACTTAATTCCTGCAGGCTAGAGATGATCCTGAGTAACCTGAGGCTATGGCAGGGCCTGC
CGCCCCGACGTTGGCTGCGAGCCCTGGGCCTTCACCCGAACTTGGGGGGTGGGGTGGGGAAAAGGAAGAA
ACGCGGGCGTATTGGCCCCAATGGGGTCTCGGTGGGGTATCGACAGAGTGCCAGCCCTGGGACCGAACCC
CGCGTTTATGAACAAACGACCCAACACCGTGCGTTTTATTCTGTCTTTTTATTGCCGTCATAGCGCGGGT
TCCTTCCGGTATTGTCTCCTTCCGTGTTTCAGTTAGCCTCCCCCTAGGGTGGGCGAAGAACTCCAGCATG
AGATCCCCGCGCTGGAGGATCATCCAGCCGGCGTCCCGGAAAACGATTCCGAAGCCCAACCTTTCATAGA
AGGCGGCGGTGGAATCGAAATCTCGTGATGGCAGGTTGGGCGTCGCTTGGTCGGTCATTTCGAACCCCAG
AGTCCCGCTCAGAAGAACTCGTCAAGAAGGCGATAGAAGGCGATGCGCTGCGAATCGGGAGCGGCGATAC
CGTAAAGCACGAGGAAGCGGTCAGCCCATTCGCCGCCAAGCTCTTCAGCAATATCACGGGTAGCCAACGC
TATGTCCTGATAGCGGTCCGCCACACCCAGCCGGCCACAGTCGATGAATCCAGAAAAGCGGCCATTTTCC
ACCATGATATTCGGCAAGCAGGCATCGCCATGGGTCACGACGAGATCCTCGCCGTCGGGCATGCTCGCCT
TGAGCCTGGCGAACAGTTCGGCTGGCGCGAGCCCCTGATGCTCTTCGTCCAGATCATCCTGATCGACAAG
ACCGGCTTCCATCCGAGTACGTGCTCGCTCGATGCGATGTTTCGCTTGGTGGTCGAATGGGCAGGTAGCC
GGATCAAGCGTATGCAGCCGCCGCATTGCATCAGCCATGATGGATACTTTCTCGGCAGGAGCAAGGTGAG
ATGACAGGAGATCCTGCCCCGGCACTTCGCCCAATAGCAGCCAGTCCCTTCCCGCTTCAGTGACAACGTC
GAGCACAGCTGCGCAAGGAACGCCCGTCGTGGCCAGCCACGATAGCCGCGCTGCCTCGTCTTGCAGTTCA
TTCAGGGCACCGGACAGGTCGGTCTTGACAAAAAGAACCGGGCGCCCCTGCGCTGACAGCCGGAACACGG
CGGCATCAGAGCAGCCGATTGTCTGTTGTGCCCAGTCATAGCCGAATAGCCTCTCCACCCAAGCGGCCGG
AGAACCTGCGTGCAATCCATCTTGTTCAATCATGCGAAACGATCCTCATCCTGTCTCTTGATCGATCTTT
GCAAAAGCCTAGGCCTCCAAAAAAGCCTCCTCACTACTTCTGGAATAGCTCAGAGGCCGAGGCGGCCTCG
GCCTCTGCATAAATAAAAAAAATTAGTCAGCCATGGGGCGGAGAATGGGCGGAACTGGGCGGAGTTAGGG
GCGGGATGGGCGGAGTTAGGGGCGGGACTATGGTTGCTGACTAATTGAGATGCATGCTTTGCATACTTCT
GCCTGCTGGGGAGCCTGGGGACTTTCCACACCTGGTTGCTGACTAATTGAGATGCATGCTTTGCATACTT
CTGCCTGCTGGGGAGCCTGGGGACTTTCCACACCCTAACTGACACACATTCCACAGCTGGTTCTTTCCGC
CTCAGGACTCTTCCTTTTTCAATATTATTGAAGCATTTATCAGGGTTATTGTCTCATGAGCGGATACATA
TTTGAATGTATTTAGAAAAATAAACAAATAGGGGTTCCGCGCACATTTCCCCGAAAAGTGCCACCTGAAT
AATCGCTAGCGAAGTTCCTATACCTTTTGAAGAATAGGAACTTCGGAATAGGAACTTCGTCGACAAAGGA
TCCGTCGGCGACCCTACGCCCCCAACTGAGAGAACTCAAAGGTTACCCCAGTTGGGGCACTACTCCCGAA
AACGTCGGCGACCCTACGCCCCCAACTGAGAGAACTCAAAGGTTACCCCAGTTGGGGCACTACTCCCGAA
AACGTCGGCGACCCTACGCCCCCAACTGAGAGAACTCAAAGGTTACCCCAGTTGGGGCACTACTCCCGAA
AACGATATCCTTACGGAATACCACTTGCCACCTATCACCAGATCTGGATGCATGATCTCCTATTTAAATC
AGCTCCAGCTTTTGTTCCCTTTAGTGAGGGTTAATTTCGAGCTTGGCGTAATCATGGTCATAGCTGTTTC
CTGTGTGAAATTGTTATCCGCTCACAATTCCACACAACATACGAGCCGGAAGCATAAAGTGTAAAGCCTG
GGGTGCCTAATGAGTGAGCTAACTCACATTAATTGCGTTGCGCTCACTGCCCGCTTTCCAGTCGGGAAAC
CTGTCGTGCCAGCTGCATTAATGAATCGGCCAACGCGCGGGGAGAGGCGGTTTGCGTATTGGGCGCTCTT
CCGCTTCCTCGCTCACTGACTCGCTGCGCTCGGTCGTTCGGCTGCGGCGAGCGGTATCAGCTCACTCAAA
GGCGGTAATACGGTTATCCACAGAATCAGGGGATAACGCAGGAAAGAACATGTGAGCAAAAGGCCAGCAA
AAGGCCAGGAACCGTAAAAAGGCCGCGTTGCTGGCGTTTTTCCATAGGCTCCGCCCCCCTGACGAGCATC
ACAAAAATCGACGCTCAAGTCAGAGGTGGCGAAACCCGACAGGACTATAAAGATACCAGGCGTTTCCCCC
TGGAAGCTCCCTCGTGCGCTCTCCTGTTCCGACCCTGCCGCTTACCGGATACCTGTCCGCCTTTCTCCCT
TCGGGAAGCGTGGCGCTTTCTCATAGCTCACGCTGTAGGTATCTCAGTTCGGTGTAGGTCGTTCGCTCCA
AGCTGGGCTGTGTGCACGAACCCCCCGTTCAGCCCGACCGCTGCGCCTTATCCGGTAACTATCGTCTTGA
GTCCAACCCGGTAAGACACGACTTATCGCCACTGGCAGCAGCCACTGGTAACAGGATTAGCAGAGCGAGG
TATGTAGGCGGTGCTACAGAGTTCTTGAAGTGGTGGCCTAACTACGGCTACACTAGAAGGACAGTATTTG
GTATCTGCGCTCTGCTGAAGCCAGTTACCTTCGGAAAAAGAGTTGGTAGCTCTTGATCCGGCAAACAAAC
CACCGCTGGTAGCGGTGGTTTTTTTGTTTGCAAGCAGCAGATTACGCGCAGAAAAAAAGGATCTCAAGAA
GATCCTTTGATCTTTTCTACGGGGTCTGACGCTCAGTGGAACGAAAACTCACGTTAAGGGATTTTGGTCA
TGAGATTATCAAAAAGGATCTTCACCTAGATCCTTTTAAATTAAAAATGAAGTTTTAAATCAATCTAAAG
TATATATGAGTAAACTTGGTCTGACAGTTACCAATGCTTAATCAGTGAGGCACCTATCTCAGCGATCTGT
CTATTTCGTTCATCCATAGTTGCCTGACTCCCCGTCGTGTAGATAACTACGATACGGGAGGGCTTACCAT
CTGGCCCCAGTGCTGCAATGATACCGCGAGACCCACGCTCACCGGCTCCAGATTTATCAGCAATAAACCA
GCCAGCCGGAAGGGCCGAGCGCAGAAGTGGTCCTGCAACTTTATCCGCCTCCATCCAGTCTATTAATTGT
TGCCGGGAAGCTAGAGTAAGTAGTTCGCCAGTTAATAGTTTGCGCAACGTTGTTGCCATTGCTACAGGCA
TCGTGGTGTCACGCTCGTCGTTTGGTATGGCTTCATTCAGCTCCGGTTCCCAACGATCAAGGCGAGTTAC
ATGATCCCCCATGTTGTGCAAAAAAGCGGTTAGCTCCTTCGGTCCTCCGATCGTTGTCAGAAGTAAGTTG
GCCGCAGTGTTATCACTCATGGTTATGGCAGCACTGCATAATTCTCTTACTGTCATGCCATCCGTAAGAT
GCTTTTCTGTGACTGGTGAGTACTCAACCAAGTCATTCTGAGAATAGTGTATGCGGCGACCGAGTTGCTC
TTGCCCGGCGTCAATACGGGATAATACCGCGCCACATAGCAGAACTTTAAAAGTGCTCATCATTGGAAAA
CGTTCTTCGGGGCGAAAACTCTCAAGGATCTTACCGCTGTTGAGATCCAGTTCGATGTAACCCACTCGTG
CACCCAACTGATCTTCAGCATCTTTTACTTTCACCAGCGTTTCTGGGTGAGCAAAAACAGGAAGGCAAAA
TGCCGCAAAAAAGGGAATAAGGGCGACACGGAAATGTTGAATACTCATACTCTTCCTTTTTCAATATTAT
TGAAGCATTTATCAGGGTTATTGTCTCATGAGCGGATACATATTTGAATGTATTTAGAAAAATAAACAAA
TAGGGGTTCCGCGCACATTTCCCCGAAAAGTGC
Features (pLannotate 1.2.2; 20 found; start..end, strand, type, name):
     33..461     -  rep_origin     f1 ori (sequence partly withheld): f1 bacteriophage origin of replication; arrow indicates direction of (+) strand synthesis
    466..623     -  CDS            lacZα (fragment): LacZα fragment of β-galactosidase; lacZ fragment
    626..644     +  promoter       T7 promoter: promoter for bacteriophage T7 RNA polymerase
    854..870     +  polyA_signal   bGH poly(A) signal (fragment): bovine growth hormone polyadenylation signal
    961..1008    -  polyA_signal   HSV TK poly(A) signal: herpes simplex virus thymidine kinase polyadenylation signal (Cole and Stacy, 1985)
   1067..1219    -  CDS            ble (fragment): BLE_KLEPN - Experimental evidence at protein level: Swiss-Prot protein existence level 1. Binding protein with a strong affinity to the bleomycin family of antibiotics. Binds to CL990; an antimitotic-antibiotic compound. From Klebsiella pneumoniae.
   1240..2034    -  CDS            NeoR/KanR: aminoglycoside phosphotransferase from Tn5; aph(3')-II (or nptII); confers resistance to neomycin, kanamycin, and G418 (Geneticin®)
   2069..2426    -  promoter       SV40 promoter: SV40 enhancer and early promoter
   2428..2532    -  promoter       AmpR promoter: bla
   2635..2704    -  protein_bind   phage φC31 attP (fragment): attachment site of phage φC31 phage φC31 integrase
   2705..2774    -  protein_bind   phage φC31 attP (fragment): attachment site of phage φC31 phage φC31 integrase
   2775..2844    -  protein_bind   phage φC31 attP (fragment): attachment site of phage φC31 phage φC31 integrase
   2929..2947    -  promoter       T3 promoter: promoter for bacteriophage T3 RNA polymerase
   2992..3008    -  protein_bind   lac operator: The lac repressor binds to the lac operator to inhibit transcription in E. coli. This inhibition can be relieved by adding lactose or isopropyl-β-D-thiogalactopyranoside (IPTG). lac repressor encoded by lacI
   3016..3046    -  promoter       lac promoter: promoter for the E. coli lac operon
   3061..3082    -  protein_bind   CAP binding site: CAP binding activates transcription in the presence of cAMP. E. coli catabolite activator protein
   3095..3187    -  CDS            lacI (fragment): lac repressor; lacI; The lac repressor binds to the lac operator to inhibit transcription in E. coli. This inhibition can be relieved by adding lactose or isopropyl-β-D-thiogalactopyranoside (IPTG).
   3370..3958    -  rep_origin     ori: high-copy-number ColE1/pMB1/pBR322/pUC origin of replication
   4129..4989    -  CDS            AmpR: β-lactamase; bla; confers resistance to ampicillin, carbenicillin, and related antibiotics
   4990..5094    -  promoter       AmpR promoter: bla
