[The description below was written by a language model from this plasmid's Addgene catalogue record and pLannotate feature annotations shown in this document.]
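Description:
pBT305_pBS-U-attPx3-FRT5-pSV40-Neo-pA-PL-FRT5 is a 5.1 kb pBluescript-based plasmid that serves as a building block for homologous recombination targeting vectors, catalogued as a mammalian expression vector. It is maintained in E. coli at high copy through the pUC-type ColE1 origin and selected with ampicillin via the β-lactamase gene. The backbone also retains the f1 phage origin, the lacZα fragment with lac promoter/operator elements, and the T7 and T3 promoters flanking the cloning region.

The payload lies between the T3 and T7 promoters and has two parts. The first is a tandem array of three 70 bp φC31 attP sites, which act as docking sites for φC31 integrase-mediated recombination with an attB-bearing donor. Once placed in a genomic locus, they allow site-specific insertion of transgenes. The second is a neomycin resistance cassette in which the SV40 enhancer/early promoter drives the Tn5 aminoglycoside phosphotransferase for G418 selection in mammalian cells, followed by an HSV TK polyadenylation signal. A bacterial AmpR-type promoter sits just upstream of the SV40 promoter and may also allow expression of the gene in bacteria, although the record lists only ampicillin for bacterial selection. A short ble fragment downstream of Neo appears to be a remnant of the cassette's source.

According to the name and stated purpose, the Neo cassette and a polylinker ("PL") are flanked by FRT5 sites, variant Flp recombinase targets that would permit removal of the selection marker after targeting. The feature table does not annotate these sites or the polylinker. The record does not include homology arms, which would be cloned in to direct the attP array to a chosen locus. The associated work concerns integrase-mediated transgenesis in mice by pronuclear injection.
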