Addgene plasmid #52539: pBT305_pBS-U-attPx3-FRT5-pSV40-Neo-pA-PL-FRT5
Purpose: Expression of FRT5-flanked Neo; homologous recombination targeting vector cloning
Depositing lab: Liqun Luo. Depositing organization: Stanford University. Publication: Site-specific integrase-mediated transgenesis in mice via pronuclear injection. Tasic B, Hippenmeyer S, Wang C, Gamboa M, Zong H, Chen-Tsai Y, Luo L. Proc Natl Acad Sci U S A. 2011 May 10;108(19):7902-7. doi: 10.1073/pnas.1019507108. Epub 2011 Apr 4. PubMed 21464299.
Backbone
  Vector backbone: pBluescript
  Backbone manufacturer: Stratagene
  Vector type: Mammalian Expression
  Selectable markers: Neomycin (select with G418)
Growth in bacteria
  Bacterial resistance: Ampicillin, 100 μg/mL
  Growth temperature: 37°C
  Growth strain: DH5alpha
  Copy number: High Copy
Gene/Insert 1
  Gene/Insert name: PhiC31o attPx3 (70 bp each)
Gene/Insert 2
  Gene/Insert name: Neo
Terms and licenses: Academic/Nonprofit Terms; Industry Terms: Not Available to Industry
How to cite: pBT305_pBS-U-attPx3-FRT5-pSV40-Neo-pA-PL-FRT5 was a gift from Liqun Luo (Addgene plasmid # 52539 ; http://n2t.net/addgene:52539 ; RRID:Addgene_52539)
