>Addgene plasmid #52539 | pBT305_pBS-U-attPx3-FRT5-pSV40-Neo-pA-PL-FRT5 | addgene partial sequence | sequence record 89606 | pUC-3 5'-GCCATTCGCCATTCAGGCTGCGCAACTGTT-3'
CTTCGCTATTACGCCAGCTGGCGAAAGGGGGATGTGCTGCAAGGCGATTAAGTTGGGTAACGCCAGGGTT
TTCCCAGTCACGACGTTGTAAAACGACGGCCAGTGAATTGTAATACGACTCACTATAGGGCGAATTGGGT
ACAGGCGCGCCCCTTACTAGGCGGCCGCGAAGTTCCTATACCTTTTGAAGAATAGGAACTTCGGAATAGG
AACTTCTCTAGGACGTCTTAATTGTTAACTTAATTCCTGCAGGCTAGAGATGATCCTGAGTAACCTGAGG
CTATGGCAGGGCCTGCCGCCCCGACGTTGGCTGCGAGCCCTGGGCCTTCACCCGAACTTGGGGGGTGGGG
TGGGGAAAAGGAAGAAACGCGGGCGTATTGGCCCCAATGGGGTCTCGGTGGGGTATCGACAGAGTGCCAG
CCCTGGGACCGAACCCCGCGTTTATGAACAAACGACCCAACACCGTGCGTTTTATTCTGTCTTTTTATTG
CCGTCATAGCGCGGGTTCCTTCCGGTATTGTCTCCTTCCGTGTTTCAGTTAGCCTCCCCCTAGGGTGGGC
GAAGAACTCCAGCATGAGATCCCCGCGCTGGAGGATCATCCAGCCGGCGTCCCGGAAAACGATTCCGAAG
CCCAACCTTTCATAGAAGGCGGCGGTGGAATCGAAATCTCGTGATGGCAGGTTGGGCGTCGCTTGGTCGG
TCATTTCGAACCCCAGAGTCCCGCTCAGAAGAACTCGTCAAGAAGGCGATAGAAGGCGATGCGCTGCGAA
TCGGGAGCGGCGATACCGTAAAGCACGAGGAAGCGGTCAGCCCATTCGCCGCCAAGCTCTTCAGCAATAT
CACGGG
