>Addgene plasmid #52539 | pBT305_pBS-U-attPx3-FRT5-pSV40-Neo-pA-PL-FRT5 | addgene partial sequence | sequence record 90036 | M13pUC-Rev 5'-AGCGGATAACAATTTCACACAGG-3'
ACCCTCACTAAAGGGAACAAAAGCTGGAGCTGATTTAAATAGGAGATCATGCATCCAGATCTGGTGATAG
GTGGCAAGTGGTATTCCGTAAGGATATCGTTTTCGGGAGTAGTGCCCCAACTGGGGTAACCTTTGAGTTC
TCTCAGTTGGGGGCGTAGGGTCGCCGACGTTTTCGGGAGTAGTGCCCCAACTGGGGTAACCTTTGAGTTC
TCTCAGTTGGGGGCGTAGGGTCGCCGACGTTTTCGGGAGTAGTGCCCCAACTGGGGTAACCTTTGAGTTC
TCTCAGTTGGGGGCGTAGGGTCGCCGACGGATCCTTTGTCGACGAAGTTCCTATTCCGAAGTTCCTATTC
TTCAAAAGGTATAGGAACTTCGCTAGCGATTATTCAGGTGGCACTTTTCGGGGAAATGTGCGCGGAACCC
CTATTTGTTTATTTTTCTAAATACATTCAAATATGTATCCGCTCATGAGACAATAACCCTGATAAATGCT
TCAATAATATTGAAAAAGGAAGAGTCCTGAGGCGGAAAGAACCAGCTGTGGAATGTGTGTCAGTTAGGGT
GTGGAAAGTCCCCAGGCTCCCCAGCAGGCAGAAGTATGCAAAGCATGCATCTCAATTAGTCAGCAACCAG
GTGTGGAAAGTCCCCAGGCTCCCCAGCAGGCAGAAGTATGCAAAGCATGCATCTCAATTAGTCAGCAACC
ATAGTCCCGCCCCTAACTCCGCCCATCCCGCCCCTAACTCCGCCCAGTTCCGCCCATTCTCCGCCCCATG
GCTGACTAATTTTTTTTATTTATGCAGAGGCCGAGGCCGCCTCGGCCTCTGAGCTATTCCAGAAGTAGTG
AGGAGGCTTTTTT
